>Addgene plasmid #65298 | pCDH_SBP-EGFP-GPI | addgene full sequence | sequence record 313430 | Addgene NGS Result
TGTAGTCTTATGCAATACTCTTGTAGTCTTGCAACATGGTAACGATGAGTTAGCAACATGCCTTACAAGG
AGAGAAAAAGCACCGTGCATGCCGATTGGTGGAAGTAAGGTGGTACGATCGTGCCTTATTAGGAAGGCAA
CAGACGGGTCTGACATGGATTGGACGAACCACTGAATTGCCGCATTGCAGAGATATTGTATTTAAGTGCC
TAGCTCGATACATAAACGGGTCTCTCTGGTTAGACCAGATCTGAGCCTGGGAGCTCTCTGGCTAACTAGG
GAACCCACTGCTTAAGCCTCAATAAAGCTTGCCTTGAGTGCTTCAAGTAGTGTGTGCCCGTCTGTTGTGT
GACTCTGGTAACTAGAGATCCCTCAGACCCTTTTAGTCAGTGTGGAAAATCTCTAGCAGTGGCGCCCGAA
CAGGGACTTGAAAGCGAAAGGGAAACCAGAGGAGCTCTCTCGACGCAGGACTCGGCTTGCTGAAGCGCGC
ACGGCAAGAGGCGAGGGGCGGCGACTGGTGAGTACGCCAAAAATTTTGACTAGCGGAGGCTAGAAGGAGA
GAGATGGGTGCGAGAGCGTCAGTATTAAGCGGGGGAGAATTAGATCGCGATGGGAAAAAATTCGGTTAAG
GCCAGGGGGAAAGAAAAAATATAAATTAAAACATATAGTATGGGCAAGCAGGGAGCTAGAACGATTCGCA
GTTAATCCTGGCCTGTTAGAAACATCAGAAGGCTGTAGACAAATACTGGGACAGCTACAACCATCCCTTC
AGACAGGATCAGAAGAACTTAGATCATTATATAATACAGTAGCAACCCTCTATTGTGTGCATCAAAGGAT
AGAGATAAAAGACACCAAGGAAGCTTTAGACAAGATAGAGGAAGAGCAAAACAAAAGTAAGACCACCGCA
CAGCAAGCGGCCACTGATCTTCAGACCTGGAGGAGGAGATATGAGGGACAATTGGAGAAGTGAATTATAT
AAATATAAAGTAGTAAAAATTGAACCATTAGGAGTAGCACCCACCAAGGCAAAGAGAAGAGTGGTGCAGA
GAGAAAAAAGAGCAGTGGGAATAGGAGCTTTGTTCCTTGGGTTCTTGGGAGCAGCAGGAAGCACTATGGG
CGCAGCGTCAATGACGCTGACGGTACAGGCCAGACAATTATTGTCTGGTATAGTGCAGCAGCAGAACAAT
TTGCTGAGGGCTATTGAGGCGCAACAGCATCTGTTGCAACTCACAGTCTGGGGCATCAAGCAGCTCCAGG
CAAGAATCCTGGCTGTGGAAAGATACCTAAAGGATCAACAGCTCCTGGGGATTTGGGGTTGCTCTGGAAA
ACTCATTTGCACCACTGCTGTGCCTTGGAATGCTAGTTGGAGTAATAAATCTCTGGAACAGATTTGGAAT
CACACGACCTGGATGGAGTGGGACAGAGAAATTAACAATTACACAAGCTTAATACACTCCTTAATTGAAG
AATCGCAAAACCAGCAAGAAAAGAATGAACAAGAATTATTGGAATTAGATAAATGGGCAAGTTTGTGGAA
TTGGTTTAACATAACAAATTGGCTGTGGTATATAAAATTATTCATAATGATAGTAGGAGGCTTGGTAGGT
TTAAGAATAGTTTTTGCTGTACTTTCTATAGTGAATAGAGTTAGGCAGGGATATTCACCATTATCGTTTC
AGACCCACCTCCCAACCCCGAGGGGACCCGACAGGCCCGAAGGAATAGAAGAAGAAGGTGGAGAGAGAGA
CAGAGACAGATCCATTCGATTAGTGAACGGATCTCGACGGTATCGGTTAACTTTTAAAAGAAAAGGGGGG
ATTGGGGGGTACAGTGCAGGGGAAAGAATAGTAGACATAATAGCAACAGACATACAAACTAAAGAATTAC
AAAAACAAATTACAAAATTCAAAATTTTATCGATACTAGTATTATGCCCAGTACATGACCTTATGGGACT
TTCCTACTTGGCAGTACATCTACGTATTAGTCATCGCTATTACCATGGTGATGCGGTTTTGGCAGTACAT
CAATGGGCGTGGATAGCGGTTTGACTCACGGGGATTTCCAAGTCTCCACCCCATTGACGTCAATGGGAGT
TTGTTTTGGCACCAAAATCAACGGGACTTTCCAAAATGTCGTAACAACTCCGCCCCATTGACGCAAATGG
GCGGTAGGCGTGTACGGTGGGAGGTTTATATAAGCAGAGCTCGTTTAGTGAACCGTCAGATCGCCTGGAG
ACGCCATCCACGCTGTTTTGACCTCCATAGAAGATTCTAGAGCTAGCACCGGTGGATCCGGCGCGCCATG
TACAGGATGCAACTCCTGTCTTGCATTGCACTAAGTCTTGCACTTGTCACGAATTCCGACGAGAAGACCA
CTGGTTGGCGAGGTGGACACGTTGTTGAAGGACTGGCTGGGGAACTTGAACAACTTCGTGCACGACTGGA
GCATCACCCACAAGGTCAACGTGAACCACCTGCAGGTGTGAGCAAGGGCGAGGAGCTGTTCACCGGGGTG
GTGCCCATCCTGGTCGAGCTGGACGGCGACGTAAACGGCCACAAGTTCAGCGTGTCCGGCGAGGGCGAGG
GCGATGCCACCTACGGCAAGCTGACCCTGAAGTTCATCTGCACCACCGGCAAGCTGCCCGTGCCCTGGCC
CACCCTCGTGACCACCCTGACCTACGGCGTGCAGTGCTTCAGCCGCTACCCCGACCACATGAAGCAGCAC
GACTTCTTCAAGTCCGCCATGCCCGAAGGCTACGTCCAGGAGCGCACCATCTTCTTCAAGGACGACGGCA
ACTACAAGACCCGCGCCGAGGTGAAGTTCGAGGGCGACACCCTGGTGAACCGCATCGAGCTGAAGGGCAT
CGACTTCAAGGAGGACGGCAACATCCTGGGGCACAAGCTGGAGTACAACTACAACAGCCACAACGTCTAT
ATCATGGCCGACAAGCAGAAGAACGGCATCAAGGTGAACTTCAAGATCCGCCACAACATCGAGGACGGCA
GCGTGCAGCTCGCCGACCACTACCAGCAGAACACCCCCATCGGCGACGGCCCCGTGCTGCTGCCCGACAA
CCACTACCTGAGCACCCAGTCCGCCCTGAGCAAAGACCCCAACGAGAAGCGCGATCACATGGTCCTGCTG
GAGTTCGTGACCGCCGCCGGGATCACTCTCGGCATGGACGAGCTGTACAAGGGCCGGCCACTGGAAAATG
GCGGAACCTCTCTGTCTGAAAAAACTGTGCTGCTGCTGGTGACTCCCTTTCTGGCCGCTGCTTGGTCCCT
CCACCCATGAGGCCTCGAGGGCCAATTAATTAAGCGGCCGCGAAGGATCTGCGATCGCTCCGGTGCCCGT
CAGTGGGCAGAGCGCACATCGCCCACAGTCCCCGAGAAGTTGGGGGGAGGGGTCGGCAATTGAACGGGTG
CCTAGAGAAGGTGGCGCGGGGTAAACTGGGAAAGTGATGTCGTGTACTGGCTCCGCCTTTTTCCCGAGGG
TGGGGGAGAACCGTATATAAGTGCAGTAGTCGCCGTGAACGTTCTTTTTCGCAACGGGTTTGCCGCCAGA
ACACAGCTGAAGCTTCGAGGGGCTCGCATCTCTCCTTCACGCGCCCGCCGCCCTACCTGAGGCCGCCATC
CACGCCGGTTGAGTCGCGTTCTGCCGCCTCCCGCCTGTGGTGCCTCCTGAACTGCGTCCGCCGTCTAGGT
AAGTTTAAAGCTCAGGTCGAGACCGGGCCTTTGTCCGGCGCTCCCTTGGAGCCTACCTAGACTCAGCCGG
CTCTCCACGCTTTGCCTGACCCTGCTTGCTCAACTCTACGTCTTTGTTTCGTTTTCTGTTCTGCGCCGTT
ACAGATCCAAGCTGTGACCGGCGCCTACGCTAGATGACCGAGTACAAGCCCACGGTGCGCCTCGCCACCC
GCGACGACGTCCCCAGGGCCGTACGCACCCTCGCCGCCGCGTTCGCCGACTACCCCGCCACGCGCCACAC
CGTCGATCCGGACCGCCACATCGAGCGGGTCACCGAGCTGCAAGAACTCTTCCTCACGCGCGTCGGGCTC
GACATCGGCAAGGTGTGGGTCGCGGACGACGGCGCCGCGGTGGCGGTCTGGACCACGCCGGAGAGCGTCG
AAGCGGGGGCGGTGTTCGCCGAGATCGGCCCGCGCATGGCCGAGTTGAGCGGTTCCCGGCTGGCCGCGCA
GCAACAGATGGAAGGCCTCCTGGCGCCGCACCGGCCCAAGGAGCCCGCGTGGTTCCTGGCCACCGTCGGC
GTCTCGCCCGACCACCAGGGCAAGGGTCTGGGCAGCGCCGTCGTGCTCCCCGGAGTGGAGGCGGCCGAGC
GCGCCGGGGTGCCCGCCTTCCTGGAGACCTCCGCGCCCCGCAACCTCCCCTTCTACGAGCGGCTCGGCTT
CACCGTCACCGCCGACGTCGAGGTGCCCGAAGGACCGCGCACCTGGTGCATGACCCGCAAGCCCGGTGCC
TGAGTCGACAATCAACCTCTGGATTACAAAATTTGTGAAAGATTGACTGGTATTCTTAACTATGTTGCTC
CTTTTACGCTATGTGGATACGCTGCTTTAATGCCTTTGTATCATGCTATTGCTTCCCGTATGGCTTTCAT
TTTCTCCTCCTTGTATAAATCCTGGTTGCTGTCTCTTTATGAGGAGTTGTGGCCCGTTGTCAGGCAACGT
GGCGTGGTGTGCACTGTGTTTGCTGACGCAACCCCCACTGGTTGGGGCATTGCCACCACCTGTCAGCTCC
TTTCCGGGACTTTCGCTTTCCCCCTCCCTATTGCCACGGCGGAACTCATCGCCGCCTGCCTTGCCCGCTG
CTGGACAGGGGCTCGGCTGTTGGGCACTGACAATTCCGTGGTGTTGTCGGGGAAATCATCGTCCTTTCCT
TGGCTGCTCGCCTGTGTTGCCACCTGGATTCTGCGCGGGACGTCCTTCTGCTACGTCCCTTCGGCCCTCA
ATCCAGCGGACCTTCCTTCCCGCGGCCTGCTGCCGGCTCTGCGGCCTCTTCCGCGTCTTCGCCTTCGCCC
TCAGACGAGTCGGATCTCCCTTTGGGCCGCCTCCCCGCCTGGTACCTTTAAGACCAATGACTTACAAGGC
AGCTGTAGATCTTAGCCACTTTTTAAAAGAAAAGGGGGGACTGGAAGGGCTAATTCACTCCCAACGAAGA
TAAGATCTGCTTTTTGCTTGTACTGGGTCTCTCTGGTTAGACCAGATCTGAGCCTGGGAGCTCTCTGGCT
AACTAGGGAACCCACTGCTTAAGCCTCAATAAAGCTTGCCTTGAGTGCTTCAAGTAGTGTGTGCCCGTCT
GTTGTGTGACTCTGGTAACTAGAGATCCCTCAGACCCTTTTAGTCAGTGTGGAAAATCTCTAGCAGTAGT
AGTTCATGTCATCTTATTATTCAGTATTTATAACTTGCAAAGAAATGAATATCAGAGAGTGAGAGGAACT
TGTTTATTGCAGCTTATAATGGTTACAAATAAAGCAATAGCATCACAAATTTCACAAATAAAGCATTTTT
TTCACTGCATTCTAGTTGTGGTTTGTCCAAACTCATCAATGTATCTTATCATGTCTGGCTCTAGCTATCC
CGCCCCTAACTCCGCCCATCCCGCCCCTAACTCCGCCCAGTTCCGCCCATTCTCCGCCCCATGGCTGACT
AATTTTTTTTATTTATGCAGAGGCCGAGGCCGCCTCGGCCTCTGAGCTATTCCAGAAGTAGTGAGGAGGC
TTTTTTGGAGGCCTAGACTTTTGCAGAGACCAAATTCGTAATCATGTCATAGCTGTTTCCTGTGTGAAAT
TGTTATCCGCTCACAATTCCACACAACATACGAGCCGGAAGCATAAAGTGTAAAGCCTGGGGTGCCTAAT
GAGTGAGCTAACTCACATTAATTGCGTTGCGCTCACTGCCCGCTTTCCAGTCGGGAAACCTGTCGTGCCA
GCTGCATTAATGAATCGGCCAACGCGCGGGGAGAGGCGGTTTGCGTATTGGGCGCTCTTCCGCTTCCTCG
CTCACTGACTCGCTGCGCTCGGTCGTTCGGCTGCGGCGAGCGGTATCAGCTCACTCAAAGGCGGTAATAC
GGTTATCCACAGAATCAGGGGATAACGCAGGAAAGAACATGTGAGCAAAAGGCCAGCAAAAGGCCAGGAA
CCGTAAAAAGGCCGCGTTGCTGGCGTTTTTCCATAGGCTCCGCCCCCCTGACGAGCATCACAAAAATCGA
CGCTCAAGTCAGAGGTGGCGAAACCCGACAGGACTATAAAGATACCAGGCGTTTCCCCCTGGAAGCTCCC
TCGTGCGCTCTCCTGTTCCGACCCTGCCGCTTACCGGATACCTGTCCGCCTTTCTCCCTTCGGGAAGCGT
GGCGCTTTCTCATAGCTCACGCTGTAGGTATCTCAGTTCGGTGTAGGTCGTTCGCTCCAAGCTGGGCTGT
GTGCACGAACCCCCCGTTCAGCCCGACCGCTGCGCCTTATCCGGTAACTATCGTCTTGAGTCCAACCCGG
TAAGACACGACTTATCGCCACTGGCAGCAGCCACTGGTAACAGGATTAGCAGAGCGAGGTATGTAGGCGG
TGCTACAGAGTTCTTGAAGTGGTGGCCTAACTACGGCTACACTAGAAGAACAGTATTTGGTATCTGCGCT
CTGCTGAAGCCAGTTACCTTCGGAAAAAGAGTTGGTAGCTCTTGATCCGGCAAACAAACCACCGCTGGTA
GCGGTGGTTTTTTTGTTTGCAAGCAGCAGATTACGCGCAGAAAAAAAGGATCTCAAGAAGATCCTTTGAT
CTTTTCTACGGGGTCTGACGCTCAGTGGAACGAAAACTCACGTTAAGGGATTTTGGTCATGAGATTATCA
AAAAGGATCTTCACCTAGATCCTTTTAAATTAAAAATGAAGTTTTAAATCAATCTAAAGTATATATGAGT
AAACTTGGTCTGACAGTTACCAATGCTTAATCAGTGAGGCACCTATCTCAGCGATCTGTCTATTTCGTTC
ATCCATAGTTGCCTGACTCCCCGTCGTGTAGATAACTACGATACGGGAGGGCTTACCATCTGGCCCCAGT
GCTGCAATGATACCGCGAGACCCACGCTCACCGGCTCCAGATTTATCAGCAATAAACCAGCCAGCCGGAA
GGGCCGAGCGCAGAAGTGGTCCTGCAACTTTATCCGCCTCCATCCAGTCTATTAATTGTTGCCGGGAAGC
TAGAGTAAGTAGTTCGCCAGTTAATAGTTTGCGCAACGTTGTTGCCATTGCTACAGGCATCGTGGTGTCA
CGCTCGTCGTTTGGTATGGCTTCATTCAGCTCCGGTTCCCAACGATCAAGGCGAGTTACATGATCCCCCA
TGTTGTGCAAAAAAGCGGTTAGCTCCTTCGGTCCTCCGATCGTTGTCAGAAGTAAGTTGGCCGCAGTGTT
ATCACTCATGGTTATGGCAGCACTGCATAATTCTCTTACTGTCATGCCATCCGTAAGATGCTTTTCTGTG
ACTGGTGAGTACTCAACCAAGTCATTCTGAGAATAGTGTATGCGGCGACCGAGTTGCTCTTGCCCGGCGT
CAATACGGGATAATACCGCGCCACATAGCAGAACTTTAAAAGTGCTCATCATTGGAAAACGTTCTTCGGG
GCGAAAACTCTCAAGGATCTTACCGCTGTTGAGATCCAGTTCGATGTAACCCACTCGTGCACCCAACTGA
TCTTCAGCATCTTTTACTTTCACCAGCGTTTCTGGGTGAGCAAAAACAGGAAGGCAAAATGCCGCAAAAA
AGGGAATAAGGGCGACACGGAAATGTTGAATACTCATACTCTTCCTTTTTCAATATTATTGAAGCATTTA
TCAGGGTTATTGTCTCATGAGCGGATACATATTTGAATGTATTTAGAAAAATAAACAAATAGGGGTTCCG
CGCACATTTCCCCGAAAAGTGCCACCTGACGTCTAAGAAACCATTATTATCATGACATTAACCTATAAAA
ATAGGCGTATCACGAGGCCCTTTCGTCTCGCGCGTTTCGGTGATGACGGTGAAAACCTCTGACACATGCA
GCTCCCGGAGACGGTCACAGCTTGTCTGTAAGCGGATGCCGGGAGCAGACAAGCCCGTCAGGGCGCGTCA
GCGGGTGTTGGCGGGTGTCGGGGCTGGCTTAACTATGCGGCATCAGAGCAGATTGTACTGAGAGTGCACC
ATATGCGGTGTGAAATACCGCACAGATGCGTAAGGAGAAAATACCGCATCAGGCGCCATTCGCCATTCAG
GCTGCGCAACTGTTGGGAAGGGCGATCGGTGCGGGCCTCTTCGCTATTACGCCAGCTGGCGAAAGGGGGA
TGTGCTGCAAGGCGATTAAGTTGGGTAACGCCAGGGTTTTCCCAGTCACGACGTTGTAAAACGACGGCCA
GTGCCAAGCTGACGCG
Features (pLannotate 1.2.2; 30 found; start..end, strand, type, name):
      1..227     +  promoter       RSV promoter: Rous sarcoma virus enhancer/promoter
    228..408     +  LTR            5' LTR (truncated): truncated 5' long terminal repeat (LTR) from HIV-1
    455..580     +  misc_feature   HIV-1 Ψ: packaging signal of human immunodeficiency virus type 1
    564..902     +  CDS            HIV-1 gag (fragment): gag protein from human immunodeficiency virus 1; gag
   1073..1306    +  misc_feature   RRE: The Rev response element (RRE) of HIV-1 allows for Rev-dependent mRNA export from the nucleus to the cytoplasm.
   1683..1783    +  CDS            Rev (fragment): human immunodeficiency virus 1 (HIV-1) Rev protein; rev; enhances nuclear export of unspliced and incompletely spliced viral mRNAs
   1802..1918    +  misc_feature   cPPT/CTS: central polypurine tract and central termination sequence of HIV-1
   1931..2007    +  enhancer       CMV enhancer (fragment): human cytomegalovirus immediate early enhancer
   2008..2211    +  promoter       CMV promoter: human cytomegalovirus (CMV) immediate early promoter
   2308..2366    +  sig_peptide    IL-2 signal sequence: human interleukin-2 signal sequence
   2488..3201    +  CDS            EGFP: EGFP is a basic (constitutively fluorescent) green fluorescent protein published in 1996, derived from Aequorea victoria. It is reported to be a rapidly-maturing weak dimer with moderate acid sensitivity.
   3211..3297    +  CDS            CD59 (fragment): CD59_HUMAN - Also known as MIC11, MIN1, MIN2, MIN3, MSK21. Experimental evidence at protein level: Swiss-Prot protein existence level 1. The soluble form from urine retains its specific complement binding activity, but exhibits greatly reduced ability to inhibit MAC assembly on cell membranes. From Homo sapiens (Human).
   3365..3576    +  promoter       EF-1α core promoter: core promoter for human elongation factor EF-1α
   3589..3857    +  LTR            5' LTR (truncated): truncated 5' long terminal repeat (LTR) from human T-cell leukemia virus (HTLV) type 1
   3884..4483    +  CDS            PuroR: puromycin N-acetyltransferase; pac from Streptomyces alboniger; confers resistance to puromycin
   4490..5078    +  misc_feature   WPRE: woodchuck hepatitis virus posttranscriptional regulatory element
   5073..5180    +  CDS            nef (fragment): NEF_SIVS4 - Experimental evidence at protein level: Swiss-Prot protein existence level 1. Interferes with TCR signaling from the cell membrane. Interacts with CD247/TCRZ (TCR zeta chain) and exert potent down- regulation of cell surface TCR/CD3 complexes. From Simian immunodeficiency virus (isolate F236/smH4) (SIV-sm) (Simian immunodeficiency virus sooty mangabey monkey).
   5205..5385    +  LTR            5' LTR (truncated): truncated 5' long terminal repeat (LTR) from HIV-1
   5457..5578    +  polyA_signal   SV40 poly(A) signal: SV40 polyadenylation signal
   5618..5753    +  rep_origin     SV40 ori: SV40 origin of replication
   5810..5826    -  protein_bind   lac operator: The lac repressor binds to the lac operator to inhibit transcription in E. coli. This inhibition can be relieved by adding lactose or isopropyl-β-D-thiogalactopyranoside (IPTG). lac repressor encoded by lacI
   5834..5864    -  promoter       lac promoter: promoter for the E. coli lac operon
   5879..5900    -  protein_bind   CAP binding site: CAP binding activates transcription in the presence of cAMP. E. coli catabolite activator protein
   5913..6005    -  CDS            lacI (fragment): lac repressor; lacI; The lac repressor binds to the lac operator to inhibit transcription in E. coli. This inhibition can be relieved by adding lactose or isopropyl-β-D-thiogalactopyranoside (IPTG).
   6188..6776    -  rep_origin     ori: high-copy-number ColE1/pMB1/pBR322/pUC origin of replication
   6947..7807    -  CDS            AmpR: β-lactamase; bla; confers resistance to ampicillin, carbenicillin, and related antibiotics
   7808..7912    -  promoter       AmpR promoter: bla
   8007..8042    +  CDS            rop (fragment): Rop protein, which maintains plasmids at low copy number; rop
   8144..8243    +  misc_feature   bom (fragment): basis of mobility region from pBR322
   8249..8403    -  CDS            lacZα (fragment): LacZα fragment of β-galactosidase; lacZ fragment
