[The description below was written by a language model from this plasmid's Addgene catalogue record and pLannotate feature annotations shown in this document.]
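Description:
pCDH_SBP-EGFP-GPI is an 8.4 kb HIV-1-based lentiviral transfer plasmid built on the pCDH-CMV-MCS-EF1-puro backbone. In bacteria it is maintained by a high-copy ColE1/pUC-type origin and selected with ampicillin through the β-lactamase gene. The viral portion has a third-generation-style layout. An RSV promoter fused to a truncated 5' LTR drives genomic RNA production in packaging cells. It is followed by the Ψ packaging signal with a gag fragment, the Rev response element for Rev-dependent nuclear export, and the cPPT/CTS element. A WPRE sits upstream of a truncated 3' LTR, and an SV40 polyadenylation signal and SV40 origin lie just outside the viral unit.

The payload is a secretory reporter for the RUSH (retention using selective hooks) system. A CMV promoter drives an open reading frame that begins with the human IL-2 signal sequence, which targets the protein to the ER lumen. The catalogue record lists a streptavidin-binding peptide (SBP) next; it is not separately annotated in the feature table but presumably occupies the gap before EGFP. After EGFP comes a short C-terminal fragment of human CD59 that supplies the GPI-anchor attachment signal, so both tags are luminal. In RUSH, the SBP-tagged cargo is held in the ER by a streptavidin-fused "hook" protein, which this plasmid does not appear to encode. Adding biotin releases the cargo, giving a synchronized wave of EGFP-GPI traffic through the secretory pathway that can be followed by fluorescence. A second cassette, with the EF-1α core promoter and an HTLV-1 LTR segment driving puromycin N-acetyltransferase, allows selection of stably transduced mammalian cells.
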