Addgene plasmid #65298: pCDH_SBP-EGFP-GPI
Purpose: synchronize trafficking of EGFP-GPI from the ER (RUSH system)
Depositing lab: Franck Perez. Depositing organization: Institut Curie. Publication: Synchronization of secretory protein traffic in populations of cells. Boncompain G, Divoux S, Gareil N, de Forges H, Lescure A, Latreche L, Mercanti V, Jollivet F, Raposo G, Perez F. Nat Methods. 2012 Mar 11;9(5):493-8. doi: 10.1038/nmeth.1928. PubMed 22406856.
Backbone
  Vector backbone: pCDH-CMV-MCS-EF1-puro
  Backbone manufacturer: system biosciences
  Vector type: Lentiviral
  Selectable markers: Puromycin
Growth in bacteria
  Bacterial resistance: Ampicillin, 100 μg/mL
  Growth temperature: 37°C
  Growth strain: Stbl3
  Copy number: High Copy
Gene/Insert
  Gene/Insert name: GPI anchor
  Species: Synthetic
  Promoter: CMV
  Tag / fusion protein: IL-2 Signal Sequence and Streptavidin Binding Protein (SBP) (N terminal on insert); EGFP (N terminal on insert)
  Cloning method: Unknown
  Sequencing primers: 5′ EGFP-C; 3′ SV40pA-R
Terms and licenses: Academic/Nonprofit Terms; Industry Terms: Not Available to Industry
Depositor comments: luminal tagging
How to cite: pCDH_SBP-EGFP-GPI was a gift from Franck Perez (Addgene plasmid # 65298 ; http://n2t.net/addgene:65298 ; RRID:Addgene_65298)
