>Addgene plasmid #65298 | pCDH_SBP-EGFP-GPI | addgene partial sequence | sequence record 114896 | CMV-F 5'-CGCAAATGGGCGGTAGGCGTG-3'
GTGAACCGTCAGATCGCCTGGAGACGCCATCCACGCTGTTTTGACCTCCATAGAAGATTCTAGAGCTAGC
ACCGGTGGATCCGGCGCGCCATGTACAGGATGCAACTCCTGTCTTGCATTGCACTAAGTCTTGCACTTGT
CACGAATTCCGACGAGAAGACCACTGGTTGGCGAGGTGGACACGTTGTTGAAGGACTGGCTGGGGAACTT
GAACAACTTCGTGCACGACTGGAGCATCACCCACAAGGTCAACGTGAACCACCTGCAGGTGTGAGCAAGG
GCGAGGAGCTGTTCACCGGGGTGGTGCCCATCCTGGTCGAGCTGGACGGCGACGTAAACGGCCACAAGTT
CAGCGTGTCCGGCGAGGGCGAGGGCGATGCCACCTACGGCAAGCTGACCCTGAAGTTCATCTGCACCACC
GGCAAGCTGCCCGTGCCCTGGCCCACCCTCGTGACCACCCTGACCTACGGCGTGCAGTGCTTCAGCCGCT
ACCCCGACCACATGAAGCAGCACGACTTCTTCAAGTCCGCCATGCCCGAAGGCTACGTCCAGGAGCGCAC
CATCTTCTTCAAGGACGACGGCAACTACAAGACCCGCGCCGAGGTGAAGTTCGAGGGCGACACCCTGGTG
AACCGCATCGAGCTGAAGGGCATCGACTTCAAGGAGGACGGCAACATCCT
