>Addgene plasmid #65298 | pCDH_SBP-EGFP-GPI | addgene partial sequence | sequence record 114898 | EF1a-R 5'-CACGGCGACTACTGCACTTA-3'
AGTACACGACATCACTTTCCCAGTTTACCCCGCGCCACCTTCTCTAGGCACCCGTTCAATTGCCGACCCC
TCCCCCCAACTTCTCGGGGACTGTGGGCGATGTGCGCTCTGCCCACTGACGGGCACCGGAGCGATCGCAG
ATCCTTCGCGGCCGCTTAATTAATTGGCCCTCGAGGCCTCATGGGTGGAGGGACCAAGCAGCGGCCAGAA
AGGGAGTCACCAGCAGCAGCACAGTTTTTTCAGACAGAGAGGTTCCGCCATTTTCCAGTGGCCGGCCCTT
GTACAGCTCGTCCATGCCGAGAGTGATCCCGGCGGCGGTCACGAACTCCAGCAGGACCATGTGATCGCGC
TTCTCGTTGGGGTCTTTGCTCAGGGCGGACTGGGTGCTCAGGTAGTGGTTGTCGGGCAGCAGCACGGGGC
CGTCGCCGATGGGGGTGTTCTGCTGGTAGTGGTCGGCGAGCTGCACGCTGCCGTCCTCGATGTTGTGGCG
GATCTTGAAGTTCACCTTGATGCCGTTCTTCTGCTTGTCGGCCATGATATAGACGTTGTGGCTGTTGTAG
TTGTACTCCAGCTTGTGCCCCAGGATGTTGCCGTCCTCCTTGAAGTCGATGCCCTTCAGCTCGATGCGGT
TCACCAGGGTGTCGCCCTCGAACTTCACCTCGGCGC
